Addgene plasmid #204070: pBP-P_araC-PBAD
Purpose: Type 0 promoter part
Depositing lab: Mikhail Shapiro. Depositing organization: California Institute of Technology.
Backbone
  Vector backbone: pSB1C3
  Backbone manufacturer: iGEM
  Vector type: Bacterial Expression
Growth in bacteria
  Bacterial resistance: Chloramphenicol, 25 μg/mL
  Growth temperature: 37°C
  Growth strain: NEB Stable
  Copy number: High Copy
Gene/Insert
  Gene/Insert name: araC activator and PBAD arabinose-inducible promoter
  Species: Synthetic
  Mutation: None
  Cloning method: Gibson Cloning
Terms and licenses: Academic/Nonprofit Terms; Industry Terms: Not Available to Industry
How to cite: pBP-P_araC-PBAD was a gift from Mikhail Shapiro (Addgene plasmid # 204070 ; http://n2t.net/addgene:204070 ; RRID:Addgene_204070)
