[The description below was written by a language model from this plasmid's Addgene catalogue record and pLannotate feature annotations shown in this document.]
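Description:
pBP-P_araC-PBAD is a small (about 3.4 kb) bacterial parts plasmid built on the iGEM pSB1C3 backbone, deposited as a "Type 0 promoter part", meaning a stored, reusable promoter module intended for assembly into larger constructs rather than a finished expression vector. It replicates in E. coli at high copy from a ColE1/pUC-type origin and is selected with chloramphenicol through a cat (chloramphenicol acetyltransferase) gene driven by its own cat promoter and followed by the phage lambda t0 terminator.

The synthetic insert, introduced by Gibson cloning, is the arabinose-inducible regulatory unit from the E. coli L-arabinose system: the araC regulator gene and the araBAD (PBAD) promoter arranged divergently, as in the native locus. AraC represses PBAD in the absence of L-arabinose and activates it when the sugar is present, so carrying both elements on one part gives self-contained, titratable induction of whatever coding sequence is placed downstream. The automated annotation calls araC as a fragment and detects a partial match to the lacIq promoter immediately upstream of it on the reverse strand. This may mean araC expression is driven by, or supplemented with, a constitutive promoter element, although the record does not comment on this. A phage fd terminator lies past the end of araC, and a his operon terminator sits just downstream of PBAD, insulating the part from the backbone. No coding sequence follows PBAD, which is consistent with the plasmid's role as a promoter-only module. The record does not describe the assembly standard or the flanking sites used to excise or join the part.
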