Features (pLannotate 1.2.2; 9 found; start..end, strand, type, name):
    183..277     -  terminator     lambda t0 terminator: transcription terminator from phage lambda
    301..957     -  CDS            cat: CAT_ECOLX - Experimental evidence at protein level: Swiss-Prot protein existence level 1. This enzyme is an effector of chloramphenicol resistance in bacteria. From Escherichia coli. This protein is used as a marker in many commonly used cloning vectors, such as pACYC184.
    958..1055    -  promoter       cat promoter: promoter of the E. coli cat gene encoding chloramphenicol acetyltransferase
   1152..1191    -  terminator     fd terminator: central terminator from bacteriophage fd (Otsuka and Kunisawa, 1982)
   1238..2114    -  CDS            araC (fragment): L-arabinose regulatory protein; araC
   2115..2188    -  promoter       lacIq promoter (fragment): lacI (mutant); In the lacIq allele, a single base change in the promoter boosts expression of the lacI gene about 10-fold.
   2197..2481    +  promoter       araBAD promoter: araBAD; promoter of the L-arabinose operon of E. coli; the araC regulatory gene is transcribed in the opposite direction (Guzman et al., 1995)
   2515..2572    +  terminator     his operon terminator: This putative transcriptin terminator from the E. coli his operon has a 2-bp deletion introduced during synthesis. Its efficiency has not been determined.
   2767..3355    -  rep_origin     ori: high-copy-number ColE1/pMB1/pBR322/pUC origin of replication
>Addgene plasmid #204070 | pBP-P_araC-PBAD | addgene full sequence | sequence record 413886 | Addgene NGS Result
GAAGATCCTTTGATCTTTTCTACGGGGTCTGACGCTCAGTGGAACGAAAACTCACGTTAAGGGATTTTGG
TCATGAGATTATCAAAAAGGATCTTCACCTAGATCCTTTTAAATTAAAAATGAAGTTTTAAATCAATCTA
AAGTATATATGAGTAAACTTGGTCTGACAGCTCGAGGCTTGGATTCTCACCAATAAAAAACGCCCGGCGG
CAACCGAGCGTTCTGAACAAATCCAGATGGAGTTCTGAGGTCATTACTGGATCTATCAACAGGAGTCCAA
GCGAGCTCGATATCAAATTACGCCCCGCCCTGCCACTCATCGCAGTACTGTTGTAATTCATTAAGCATTC
TGCCGACATGGAAGCCATCACAAACGGCATGATGAACCTGAATCGCCAGCGGCATCAGCACCTTGTCGCC
TTGCGTATAATATTTGCCCATGGTGAAAACGGGGGCGAAGAAGTTGTCCATATTGGCCACGTTTAAATCA
AAACTGGTGAAACTCACCCAGGGATTGGCTGACACGAAAAACATATTCTCAATAAACCCTTTAGGGAAAT
AGGCCAGGTTTTCACCGTAACACGCCACATCTTGCGAATATATGTGTAGAAACTGCCGGAAATCGTCGTG
GTATTCACTCCAGAGCGATGAAAACGTTTCAGTTTGCTCATGGAAAACGGTGTAACAAGGGTGAACACTA
TCCCATATCACCAGCTCACCGTCTTTCATTGCCATACGAAATTCCGGATGAGCATTCATCAGGCGGGCAA
GAATGTGAATAAAGGCCGGATAAAACTTGTGCTTATTTTTCTTTACGGTCTTTAAAAAGGCCGTAATATC
CAGCTGAACGGTCTGGTTATAGGTACATTGAGCAACTGACTGAAATGCCTCAAAATGTTCTTTACGATGC
CATTGGGATATATCAACGGTGGTATATCCAGTGATTTTTTTCTCCATTTTAGCTTCCTTAGCTCCTGAAA
ATCTCGATAACTCAAAAAATACGCCCGGTAGTGATCTTATTTCATTATGGTGAAAGTTGGAACCTCTTAC
GTGCCCGATCAACTCGAGTGCCACCTGACGTCTAAGAAACCATTATTATCATGACATTAACCTATAAAAA
TAGGCGTATCACGAGGCAGAGGTCTCACTATTCCAAAAAAAAAGGCTCCAAAAGGAGCCTTTAATTGTAT
CATCGCTTAATCGCTCCTCTTTAATCCCGCTGGAATAGGATCTTATCATGACAACTTGACGGCTACATCA
TTCACTTTTTCTTCCAAACCGGCACGGAACTCGCTCGGGCTGGCCCCGGTGCATTTTTTAAATACCCGCG
AGAAATAGAGTTGATCGTCAAAACCAACATTGCGACCGACGGTGGCGATAGGCATCCGGGTGGTGCTCAA
AAGCAGCTTCGCCTGGCTGATACGTTGGTCCTCGCGCCAGCTTAAGACGCTAATCCCTAACTGCTGGCGG
AAAAGATGTGACAGACGCGACGGCGACAAGCAAACATGCTGTGCGACGCTGGCGATATCAAAATTGCTGT
CTGCCAGGTGATCGCTGATGTACTGACAAGCCTCGCGTACCCGATTATCCATCGGTGGATGGAGCGATCC
GTTAATCGCTAGCATGCGCCGCAGTAACAATTGCTCAAGCAGATTTATCGCCAGCAGCTCCGAATAGCGC
CCTTCCCCTTGCCCGGCGTTAATGATTTGCCCAAAAAAGTCGCTGAAATGCGGCTGGTGCGCTTCATCCG
GGCGAAAGAACCCCGTATTGGCAAATATTGACGGCCAGTTAAGCCATTCATGCCAGTAGGCGCGCGGACG
AAAGTAAACCCACTGGTGATACCATTCGCGAGCCTCCGGATGACGGCCGTAGTGATGAATCTCTCCTGGC
GGGAACAGCAAAATATCACCCGGTCGGCAAACAAATTCTCGTCCCTGATTTTTCACCACCCCCTGACCGC
GAATGGTGAGATTGAGAATATAACCTTTCATTCCCAGCGGTCGGTCGATAAAAAAATCGAGATAACCGTT
GGCCTCAATCGGCGTTAAACCCGCCACCAGATGGGCATTAAACGAGTATCCCGGCAGCAGGGGATCATTT
TGCGCTTCAGCCATATTCACCACCCTGAATTGACTCTCTTCCGGGCGCTATCATGCCATACCGCGAAAGG
TTTTGCACCATTCGATGGCGCGCCGCAAGAAACCAATTGTCCATATTGCATCAGACATTGCCGTCACTGC
GTCTTTTACTGGCTCTTCTCGCTAACCAAACCGGTAACCCCGCTTATTAAAAGCATTCTGTAACAAAGCG
GGACCAAAGCCATGACAAAAACGCGTAACAAAAGTGTCTATAATCACGGCAGAAAAGTCCACATTGATTA
TTTGCACGGCGTCACACTTTGCTATGCCATAGCATTTTTATCCATAAGATTAGCGGATCCTACCTGACGC
TTTTTATCGCAACTCTCTACTGTTTCTCCATGTACAGAGACCCATGCCGTCTCATTAGCTGCAGTCCGGC
AAAAAAGGGCAAGGTGTCACCACCCTGCCCTTTTTCTTTAAAACCGAAAAGATTACTTCGCGTTATGCAG
GCTTCCTCGCTCACTGACTCGCTGCGCTCGGTCGTTCGGCTGCGGCGAGCGGTATCAGCTCACTCAAAGG
CGGTAATACGGTTATCCACAGAATCAGGGGATAACGCAGGAAAGAACATGTGAGCAAAAGGCCAGCAAAA
GGCCAGGAACCGTAAAAAGGCCGCGTTGCTGGCGTTTTTCCACAGGCTCCGCCCCCCTGACGAGCATCAC
AAAAATCGACGCTCAAGTCAGAGGTGGCGAAACCCGACAGGACTATAAAGATACCAGGCGTTTCCCCCTG
GAAGCTCCCTCGTGCGCTCTCCTGTTCCGACCCTGCCGCTTACCGGATACCTGTCCGCCTTTCTCCCTTC
GGGAAGCGTGGCGCTTTCTCATAGCTCACGCTGTAGGTATCTCAGTTCGGTGTAGGTCGTTCGCTCCAAG
CTGGGCTGTGTGCACGAACCCCCCGTTCAGCCCGACCGCTGCGCCTTATCCGGTAACTATCGTCTTGAGT
CCAACCCGGTAAGACACGACTTATCGCCACTGGCAGCAGCCACTGGTAACAGGATTAGCAGAGCGAGGTA
TGTAGGCGGTGCTACAGAGTTCTTGAAGTGGTGGCCTAACTACGGCTACACTAGAAGAACAGTATTTGGT
ATCTGCGCTCTGCTGAAGCCAGTTACCTTCGGAAAAAGAGTTGGTAGCTCTTGATCCGGCAAACAAACCA
CCGCTGGTAGCGGTGGTTTTTTTGTTTGCAAGCAGCAGATTACGCGCAGAAAAAAAGGATCTCAA
